>Addgene plasmid #121184 | pMK364 (CMV-OsTIR1-loxP-PURO-loxP) | addgene full sequence | sequence record 233795 | Addgene NGS Result
AGCGCCCAATACGCAAACCGCCTCTCCCCGCGCGTTGGCCGATTCATTAATGCAGCTGGCACGACAGGTT
TCCCGACTGGAAAGCGGGCAGTGAGCGCAACGCAATTAATGTGAGTTAGCTCACTCATTAGGCACCCCAG
GCTTTACACTTTATGCTTCCGGCTCGTATGTTGTGTGGAATTGTGAGCGGATAACAATTTCACACAGGAA
ACAGCTATGACCATGATTACGCCAAGCTCAGAATTAACCCTCACTAAAGGGACTAGTCCTGCAGGTTTAA
ACGAATTCGCCCTTTGCTTTCTCTGACCAGCATTCTCTCCCCTGGGCCTGTGCCGCTTTCTGTCTGCAGC
TTGTGGCCTGGGTCACCTCTACGGCTGGCCCAGATCCTTCCCTGCCGCCTCCTTCAGGTTCCGTCTTCCT
CCACTCCCTCTTCCCCTTGCTCTCTGCTGTGTTGCTGCCCAAGGATGCTCTTTCCGGAGCACTTCCTTCT
CGGCGCTGCACCACGTGATGTCCTCTGAGCGGATCCTCCCCGTGTCTGGGTCCTCTCCGGGCATCTCTCC
TCCCTCACCCAACCCCATGCCGTCTTCACTCGCTGGGTTCCCTTTTCCTTCTCCTTCTGGGGCCTGTGCC
ATCTCTCGTTTCTTAGGATGGCCTTCTCCGACGGATGTCTCCCTTGCGTCCCGCCTCCCCTTCTTGTAGG
CCTGCATCATCACCGTTTTTCTGGACAACCCCAAAGTACCCCGTCTCCCTGGCTTTAGCCACCTCTCCAT
CCTCTTGCTTTCTTTGCCTGGACACCCCGTTCTCCTGTGGATTCGGGTCACCTCTCACTCCTTTCATTTG
GGCAGCTCCCCTACCCCCCTTACCTCTCTAGTCTGTGCTAGCTCTTCCAGCCCCCTGTCATGGCATCTTC
CAGGGGTCCGAGAGCTCAGCTAGTCTTCTTCCTCCAACCCGGGCCCCTATGTCCACTTCAGGACAGCATG
TTTGCTGCCTCCAGGGATCCTGTGTCCCCGAGCTGGGACCACCTTATATTCCCAGGGCCGGTTAATGTGG
CTCTGGTTCTGGGTACTTTTATCTGTCCCCTCCACCCCACAGTGGGGCAAGCTAGTAATCAATTACGGGG
TCATTAGTTCATAGCCCATATATGGAGTTCCGCGTTACATAACTTACGGTAAATGGCCCGCCTGGCTGAC
CGCCCAACGACCCCCGCCCATTGACGTCAATAATGACGTATGTTCCCATAGTAACGCCAATAGGGACTTT
CCATTGACGTCAATGGGTGGAGTATTTACGGTAAACTGCCCACTTGGCAGTACATCAAGTGTATCATATG
CCAAGTACGCCCCCTATTGACGTCAATGACGGTAAATGGCCCGCCTGGCATTATGCCCAGTACATGACCT
TATGGGACTTTCCTACTTGGCAGTACATCTACGTATTAGTCATCGCTATTACCATGGTGATGCGGTTTTG
GCAGTACATCAATGGGCGTGGATAGCGGTTTGACTCACGGGGATTTCCAAGTCTCCACCCCATTGACGTC
AATGGGAGTTTGTTTTGGCACCAAAATCAACGGGACTTTCCAAAATGTCGTAACAACTCCGCCCCATTGA
CGCAAATGGGCGGTAGGCGTGTACGGTGGGAGGTCTATATAAGCAGAGCTGGTTTAGTGAACCGTCAGAT
CCGCTAGCGCTGCCACCATGACATACTTTCCTGAAGAGGTCGTCGAACACATTTTTAGCTTCCTGCCTGC
ACAGAGAGATAGAAACACAGTGAGCCTGGTCTGCAAAGTGTGGTACGAGATCGAACGCCTGAGCCGGAGA
GGAGTGTTCGTCGGCAACTGCTATGCTGTGAGAGCAGGCAGGGTCGCCGCTAGGTTTCCAAATGTGCGCG
CACTGACCGTCAAGGGGAAACCCCACTTCGCCGACTTTAACCTGGTGCCCCCTGATTGGGGAGGATACGC
CGGCCCTTGGATCGAGGCAGCCGCTCGCGGCTGTCATGGACTGGAGGAACTGCGCATGAAGCGAATGGTG
GTCTCTGACGAAAGTCTGGAGCTGCTGGCTCGGAGCTTCCCTAGGTTTCGCGCACTGGTGCTGATTTCTT
GCGAAGGCTTCAGCACCGATGGACTGGCAGCCGTGGCCTCCCACTGTAAGCTGCTGCGGGAGCTGGACCT
CCAGGAGAATGAAGTGGAGGATAGAGGCCCCAGATGGCTGTCTTGCTTCCCAGACTCATGTACCAGCCTG
GTGTCCCTGAACTTTGCCTGCATCAAAGGCGAAGTGAATGCTGGGTCCCTGGAGCGGCTGGTCTCAAGAA
GCCCCAACCTGAGGTCTCTGCGGCTGAACCGGAGCGTGAGCGTGGACACTCTGGCTAAGATTCTGCTGAG
AACCCCTAACCTGGAGGATCTGGGAACCGGCAATCTGACAGACGATTTCCAGACAGAATCCTACTTTAAA
CTGACTTCTGCCCTGGAGAAGTGTAAAATGCTGAGGAGTCTGTCAGGATTCTGGGATGCTTCACCCGTGT
GCCTGAGCTTTATCTACCCTCTGTGTGCACAGCTGACAGGCCTGAACCTGAGCTATGCACCAACCCTGGA
CGCCAGTGATCTGACAAAGATGATCTCACGCTGCGTGAAACTCCAGCGACTGTGGGTGCTGGACTGTATT
TCCGATAAGGGGCTCCAGGTGGTCGCCAGCTCCTGCAAGGACCTCCAGGAGCTGAGAGTGTTCCCATCTG
ATTTTTACGTGGCCGGATATAGTGCTGTCACTGAGGAAGGCCTGGTGGCAGTCTCACTGGGATGCCCAAA
GCTGAACAGCCTGCTGTATTTCTGTCATCAGATGACTAATGCTGCACTGGTGACCGTCGCCAAGAACTGC
CCTAATTTCACCCGATTTCGGCTGTGTATTCTGGAACCAGGCAAACCCGACGTGGTCACATCCCAGCCAC
TGGATGAAGGGTTTGGAGCTATCGTGAGAGAGTGCAAGGGACTCCAGAGGCTGAGCATTTCCGGCCTGCT
GACAGACAAAGTGTTCATGTACATCGGCAAGTATGCTAAGCAGCTGGAGATGCTGAGCATTGCATTTGCC
GGAGACTCCGATAAGGGCATGATGCACGTGATGAACGGGTGTAAGAATCTGCGAAAACTGGAAATCCGGG
ACAGCCCTTTCGGGGATGCCGCTCTGCTGGGAAACTTTGCCAGATACGAGACAATGAGGAGCCTGTGGAT
GTCTAGTTGCAATGTGACTCTGAAGGGCTGTCAGGTCCTGGCTAGTAAAATGCCTATGCTGAACGTGGAA
GTCATTAATGAGCGGGACGGGTCTAACGAAATGGAGGAAAATCATGGCGACCTGCCAAAGGTGGAGAAAC
TGTATGTGTATCGGACCACCGCAGGGGCAAGAGATGATGCTCCCAACTTTGTGAAGATTCTGTGAGGATC
CATCGGATCCCGGGCCCGTCGACGGTACCGCGGGCCCGGGATCCACCGGGGCCGCGACTCTAGATCATAA
TCAGCCATACCACATTTGTAGAGGTTTTACTTGCTTTAAAAAACCTCCCACACCTCCCCCTGAACCTGAA
ACATAAAATGAATGCAATTGTTGTTGTTAACTTGTTTATTGCAGCTTATAATGGTTACAAATAAAGCAAT
AGCATCACAAATTTCACAAATAAAGCATTTTTTTCACTGCATTCTAGTTGTGGTTTGTCCAAACTCATCA
ATGTATCTTAAGCGATCATATTCAATAACCCTTAATATAACTTCGTATAATGTATGCTATACGAAGTTAT
TAGGTCTGAAGAGGAGTTTACGTCCAGCCAAGCTTAGGATCTCGACCTCGAAATTCTACCGGGTAGGGGA
GGCGCTTTTCCCAAGGCAGTCTGGAGCATGCGCTTTAGCAGCCCCGCTGGGCACTTGGCGCTACACAAGT
GGCCTCTGGCCTCGCACACATTCCACATCCACCGGTAGGCGCCAACCGACTCCGTTCTTTGGTGGCCCCT
TCGCGCCACCTTCTACTCCTCCCCTAGTCAGGAAGTTCCCCCCCGCCCCGCAGCTCGCGTCGTGCAGGAC
GTGACAAATGGAAGTAGCACGTCTCACTAGTCTCGTGCAGATGGACAGCACCGCTGAGCAATGGAAGCGG
GTAGGCCTTTGGGGCAGCGGCCAATAGCAGCTTTGCTCCTTCGCTTTCTGGGCTCAGAGGCTGGGAAGGG
GTGGGTCCGGGGGCGGGCTCAGGGGCGGGCTCAGGGGCGGGGCGGGCGCCCGAAGGTCCTCCGGAGGCCC
GGCATTCTGCACGCTTCAAAAGCGCACGTCTGCCGCGCTGTTCTCCTCTTCCTCATCTCCGGGCCTTTCG
ACCTGCATCCATCTAGATCTCGAGCAGCTGAAGCTTACCATGACCGAGTACAAGCCCACGGTGCGCCTCG
CCACCCGCGACGACGTCCCCAGGGCCGTACGCACCCTCGCCGCCGCGTTCGCCGACTACCCCGCCACGCG
CCACACCGTCGATCCGGACCGCCACATCGAGCGGGTCACCGAGCTGCAAGAACTCTTCCTCACGCGCGTC
GGGCTCGACATCGGCAAGGTGTGGGTCGCGGACGACGGCGCCGCGGTGGCGGTCTGGACCACGCCGGAGA
GCGTCGAAGCGGGGGCGGTGTTCGCCGAGATCGGCCCGCGCATGGCCGAGTTGAGCGGTTCCCGGCTGGC
CGCGCAGCAACAGATGGAAGGCCTCCTGGCGCCGCACCGGCCCAAGGAGCCCGCGTGGTTCCTGGCCACC
GTCGGCGTCTCGCCCGACCACCAGGGCAAGGGTCTGGGCAGCGCCGTCGTGCTCCCCGGAGTGGAGGCGG
CCGAGCGCGCCGGGGTGCCCGCCTTCCTGGAGACCTCCGCGCCCCACAACCTCCCCTTCTACGAGCGGCT
CGGCTTCACCGTCACCGCCGACGTCGAGGTGCCCGAAGGACCGCGCACCTGGTGCATGACCCGCAAGCCC
GGTGCCTGACGCCCGCCCCACGACCCGCAGCGCCCGACCGAAAGGAGCGCACGACCCCATGCATCGATGA
TATCAGATCCCCGGGATGCAGAAATTGATGATCTATTAAACAATAAAGATGTCCACTAAAATGGAAGTTT
TTCCTGTCATACTTTGTTAAGAAGGGTGAGAACAGAGTACCTACATTTTGAATGGAAGGATTGGAGCTAC
GGGGGTGGGGGTGGGGTGGGATTAGATAAATGCCTGCTCTTTACTGAAGGCTCTTTACTATTGCTTTATG
ATAATGTTTCATAGTTGGATATCATAATTTAAACAAGCAAAACCAAATTAAGGGCCAGCTCATTCCTCCC
ACTCATGATCTATAGATCTATAGATCTCTCGTGGGATCATTGTTTTTCTCTTGATTCCCACTTTGTGGTT
CTAAGTACTGTGGTTTCCAAATGTGTCAGTTTCATAGCCTGAAGAACGAGATCAGCAGCCTCTGTTCCAC
ATACACTTCATTCTCAGTATTGTTTTGCCAAGTTCTAATTCCATCAGAAGCTGGTCGAGATCCGGAACCC
TTAATATAACTTCGTATAATGTATGCTATACGAAGTTATTAGGTCCCTCGAAGAGGTTCACTAAGCTTTA
CTAGGGACAGGATTGGTGACAGAAAAGCCCCATCCTTAGGCCTCCTCCTTCCTAGTCTCCTGATATTGGG
TCTAACCCCCACCTCCTGTTAGGCAGATTCCTTATCTGGTGACACACCCCCATTTCCTGGAGCCATCTCT
CTCCTTGCCAGAACCTCTAAGGTTTGCTTACGATGGAGCCAGAGAGGATCCTGGGAGGGAGAGCTTGGCA
GGGGGTGGGAGGGAAGGGGGGGATGCGTGACCTGCCCGGTTCTCAGTGGCCACCCTGCGCTACCCTCTCC
CAGAACCTGAGCTGCTCTGACGCGGCTGTCTGGTGCGTTTCACTGATCCTGGTGCTGCAGCTTCCTTACA
CTTCCCAAGAGGAGAAGCAGTTTGGAAAAACAAAATCAGAATAAGTTGGTCCTGAGTTCTAACTTTGGCT
CTTCACCTTTCTAGTCCCCAATTTATATTGTTCCTCCGTGCGTCAGTTTTACCTGTGAGATAAGGCCAGT
AGCCAGCCCCGTCCTGGCAGGGCTGTGGTGAGGAGGGGGGTGTCCGTGTGGAAAACTCCCTTTGTGAGAA
TGGTGCGTCCTAGGTGTTCACCAGGTCGTGGCCGCCTCTACTCCCTTTCTCTTTCTCCATCCTTCTTTCC
TTAAAGAGTCCCCAGTGCTATCTGGGACATATTCCTCCGCCCAGAGCAGGGTCCCGCTTCCCTAAGGCCC
TGCTCTGGGCTTCTGGGTTTGAGTCCTTGGCAAGCCCAGGAGAGGCGCTCAGGCTTCCCTGTCCCCCTTC
CTCGTCCACCATCTCATGCCCCTGGCTCTCCTGCCCCTTCCCTACAGGGGTTCCTGGCTCTGCTCTAAGG
GCGAATTCGCGGCCGCTAAATTCAATTCGCCCTATAGTGAGTCGTATTACAATTCACTGGCCGTCGTTTT
ACAACGTCGTGACTGGGAAAACCCTGGCGTTACCCAACTTAATCGCCTTGCAGCACATCCCCCTTTCGCC
AGCTGGCGTAATAGCGAAGAGGCCCGCACCGATCGCCCTTCCCAACAGTTGCGCAGCCTATACGTACGGC
AGTTTAAGGTTTACACCTATAAAAGAGAGAGCCGTTATCGTCTGTTTGTGGATGTACAGAGTGATATTAT
TGACACGCCGGGGCGACGGATGGTGATCCCCCTGGCCAGTGCACGTCTGCTGTCAGATAAAGTCTCCCGT
GAACTTTACCCGGTGGTGCATATCGGGGATGAAAGCTGGCGCATGATGACCACCGATATGGCCAGTGTGC
CGGTCTCCGTTATCGGGGAAGAAGTGGCTGATCTCAGCCACCGCGAAAATGACATCAAAAACGCCATTAA
CCTGATGTTCTGGGGAATATAAATGTCAGGCATGAGATTATCAAAAAGGATCTTCACCTAGATCCTTTTC
ACGTAGAAAGCCAGTCCGCAGAAACGGTGCTGACCCCGGATGAATGTCAGCTACTGGGCTATCTGGACAA
GGGAAAACGCAAGCGCAAAGAGAAAGCAGGTAGCTTGCAGTGGGCTTACATGGCGATAGCTAGACTGGGC
GGTTTTATGGACAGCAAGCGAACCGGAATTGCCAGCTGGGGCGCCCTCTGGTAAGGTTGGGAAGCCCTGC
AAAGTAAACTGGATGGCTTTCTTGCCGCCAAGGATCTGATGGCGCAGGGGATCAAGCTCTGATCAAGAGA
CAGGATGAGGATCGTTTCGCATGATTGAACAAGATGGATTGCACGCAGGTTCTCCGGCCGCTTGGGTGGA
GAGGCTATTCGGCTATGACTGGGCACAACAGACAATCGGCTGCTCTGATGCCGCCGTGTTCCGGCTGTCA
GCGCAGGGGCGCCCGGTTCTTTTTGTCAAGACCGACCTGTCCGGTGCCCTGAATGAACTGCAAGACGAGG
CAGCGCGGCTATCGTGGCTGGCCACGACGGGCGTTCCTTGCGCAGCTGTGCTCGACGTTGTCACTGAAGC
GGGAAGGGACTGGCTGCTATTGGGCGAAGTGCCGGGGCAGGATCTCCTGTCATCTCACCTTGCTCCTGCC
GAGAAAGTATCCATCATGGCTGATGCAATGCGGCGGCTGCATACGCTTGATCCGGCTACCTGCCCATTCG
ACCACCAAGCGAAACATCGCATCGAGCGAGCACGTACTCGGATGGAAGCCGGTCTTGTCGATCAGGATGA
TCTGGACGAAGAGCATCAGGGGCTCGCGCCAGCCGAACTGTTCGCCAGGCTCAAGGCGAGCATGCCCGAC
GGCGAGGATCTCGTCGTGACCCATGGCGATGCCTGCTTGCCGAATATCATGGTGGAAAATGGCCGCTTTT
CTGGATTCATCGACTGTGGCCGGCTGGGTGTGGCGGACCGCTATCAGGACATAGCGTTGGCTACCCGTGA
TATTGCTGAAGAGCTTGGCGGCGAATGGGCTGACCGCTTCCTCGTGCTTTACGGTATCGCCGCTCCCGAT
TCGCAGCGCATCGCCTTCTATCGCCTTCTTGACGAGTTCTTCTGAATTATTAACGCTTACAATTTCCTGA
TGCGGTATTTTCTCCTTACGCATCTGTGCGGTATTTCACACCGCATCAGGTGGCACTTTTCGGGGAAATG
TGCGCGGAACCCCTATTTGTTTATTTTTCTAAATACATTCAAATATGTATCCGCTCATGAGATTATCAAA
AAGGATCTTCACCTAGATCCTTTTAAATTAAAAATGAAGTTTTAAATCAATCTAAAGTATATATGAGTAA
ACTTGGTCTGACAGTTACCAATGCTTAATCAGTGAGGCACCTATCTCAGCGATCTGTCTATTTCGTTCAT
CCATAGTTGCCTGACTCCCCGTCGTGTAGATAACTACGATACGGGAGGGCTTACCATCTGGCCCCAGTGC
TGCAATGATACCGCGAGACCCACGCTCACCGGCTCCAGATTTATCAGCAATAAACCAGCCAGCCGGAAGG
GCCGAGCGCAGAAGTGGTCCTGCAACTTTATCCGCCTCCATCCAGTCTATTAATTGTTGCCGGGAAGCTA
GAGTAAGTAGTTCGCCAGTTAATAGTTTGCGCAACGTTGTTGCCATTGCTACAGGCATCGTGGTGTCACG
CTCGTCGTTTGGTATGGCTTCATTCAGCTCCGGTTCCCAACGATCAAGGCGAGTTACATGATCCCCCATG
TTGTGCAAAAAAGCGGTTAGCTCCTTCGGTCCTCCGATCGTTGTCAGAAGTAAGTTGGCCGCAGTGTTAT
CACTCATGGTTATGGCAGCACTGCATAATTCTCTTACTGTCATGCCATCCGTAAGATGCTTTTCTGTGAC
TGGTGAGTACTCAACCAAGTCATTCTGAGAATAGTGTATGCGGCGACCGAGTTGCTCTTGCCCGGCGTCA
ATACGGGATAATACCGCGCCACATAGCAGAACTTTAAAAGTGCTCATCATTGGAAAACGTTCTTCGGGGC
GAAAACTCTCAAGGATCTTACCGCTGTTGAGATCCAGTTCGATGTAACCCACTCGTGCACCCAACTGATC
TTCAGCATCTTTTACTTTCACCAGCGTTTCTGGGTGAGCAAAAACAGGAAGGCAAAATGCCGCAAAAAAG
GGAATAAGGGCGACACGGAAATGTTGAATACTCATACTCTTCCTTTTTCAATATTATTGAAGCATTTATC
AGGGTTATTGTCTCATGACCAAAATCCCTTAACGTGAGTTTTCGTTCCACTGAGCGTCAGACCCCGTAGA
AAAGATCAAAGGATCTTCTTGAGATCCTTTTTTTCTGCGCGTAATCTGCTGCTTGCAAACAAAAAAACCA
CCGCTACCAGCGGTGGTTTGTTTGCCGGATCAAGAGCTACCAACTCTTTTTCCGAAGGTAACTGGCTTCA
GCAGAGCGCAGATACCAAATACTGTTCTTCTAGTGTAGCCGTAGTTAGGCCACCACTTCAAGAACTCTGT
AGCACCGCCTACATACCTCGCTCTGCTAATCCTGTTACCAGTGGCTGCTGCCAGTGGCGATAAGTCGTGT
CTTACCGGGTTGGACTCAAGACGATAGTTACCGGATAAGGCGCAGCGGTCGGGCTGAACGGGGGGTTCGT
GCACACAGCCCAGCTTGGAGCGAACGACCTACACCGAACTGAGATACCTACAGCGTGAGCTATGAGAAAG
CGCCACGCTTCCCGAAGGGAGAAAGGCGGACAGGTATCCGGTAAGCGGCAGGGTCGGAACAGGAGAGCGC
ACGAGGGAGCTTCCAGGGGGAAACGCCTGGTATCTTTATAGTCCTGTCGGGTTTCGCCACCTCTGACTTG
AGCGTCGATTTTTGTGATGCTCGTCAGGGGGGCGGAGCCTATGGAAAAACGCCAGCAACGCGGCCTTTTT
ACGGTTCCTGGCCTTTTGCTGGCCTTTTGCTCACATGTTCTTTCCTGCGTTATCCCCTGATTCTGTGGAT
AACCGTATTACCGCCTTTGAGTGAGCTGATACCGCTCGCCGCAGCCGAACGACCGAGCGCAGCGAGTCAG
TGAGCGAGGAAGCGGAAG
Features (pLannotate 1.2.2; 28 found; start..end, strand, type, name):
      2..94      +  CDS            lacI (fragment): lac repressor; lacI; The lac repressor binds to the lac operator to inhibit transcription in E. coli. This inhibition can be relieved by adding lactose or isopropyl-β-D-thiogalactopyranoside (IPTG).
    107..128     +  protein_bind   CAP binding site: CAP binding activates transcription in the presence of cAMP. E. coli catabolite activator protein
    143..173     +  promoter       lac promoter: promoter for the E. coli lac operon
    181..197     +  protein_bind   lac operator: The lac repressor binds to the lac operator to inhibit transcription in E. coli. This inhibition can be relieved by adding lactose or isopropyl-β-D-thiogalactopyranoside (IPTG). lac repressor encoded by lacI
    242..260     +  promoter       T3 promoter: promoter for bacteriophage T3 RNA polymerase
    295..1098    +  misc_feature   HA-L: left homology arm from the adeno-associated virus integration site (AAVS1) within intron 1 of the human PPP1R12C gene
   1153..1456    +  enhancer       CMV enhancer: human cytomegalovirus immediate early enhancer
   1457..1660    +  promoter       CMV promoter: human cytomegalovirus (CMV) immediate early promoter
   1698..3422    +  CDS            TIR1B_ORYSJ: Experimental evidence at transcript level: Swiss-Prot protein existence level 2. From Oryza sativa subsp. japonica (Rice).
   3448..3474    +  misc_feature   MCS (fragment): multiple cloning site
   3493..3576    +  CDS            large T antigen (fragment): large T antigen from SV40 (simian virus 40)
   3599..3720    +  polyA_signal   SV40 poly(A) signal: SV40 polyadenylation signal
   3747..3780    -  protein_bind   loxP: Cre-mediated recombination occurs in the 8-bp core sequence (GCATACAT). Cre recombinase
   3841..4340    +  promoter       PGK promoter: mouse phosphoglycerate kinase 1 promoter
   4380..4979    +  CDS            PuroR (fragment): puromycin N-acetyltransferase; pac from Streptomyces; confers resistance to puromycin
   5057..5509    +  polyA_signal   PGK poly(A) signal: mouse phosphoglycerate kinase 1 polyadenylation signal
   5536..5569    -  protein_bind   loxP: Cre-mediated recombination occurs in the 8-bp core sequence (GCATACAT). Cre recombinase
   5600..6436    +  misc_feature   HA-R: right homology arm from the adeno-associated virus integration site (AAVS1) within intron 1 of the human PPP1R12C gene
   6471..6489    -  promoter       T7 promoter: promoter for bacteriophage T7 RNA polymerase
   6492..6639    +  CDS            lacZα (fragment): LacZα fragment of β-galactosidase; lacZ fragment
   6649..6952    +  CDS            ccdB (fragment): CcdB, a bacterial toxin that poisons DNA gyrase; ccdB; Plasmids containing the ccdB gene cannot be propagated in standard E. coli strains.
   7000..7269    +  CDS            tnpA (fragment): TN5P_ECOLX - Also known as tnp. Experimental evidence at protein level: Swiss-Prot protein existence level 1. Mediates transposition of transposon Tn5 by a 'cut and paste' mechanism. First, the monomeric transposase binds the 19 bp inverted DNA repeats flanking the transposon. Then, dimerization of the DNA- bound transposase creates a synaptic DNA complex. After nicking of the first DNA strand, excision of the transposon proceeds through a series of intermediates. The transposase then mediates the insertion of the transposon at a new site by strand transfer. The activity of the wild- type tran
   7301..8095    +  CDS            NeoR/KanR: aminoglycoside phosphotransferase from Tn5; aph(3')-II (or nptII); confers resistance to neomycin, kanamycin, and G418 (Geneticin®)
   8116..8166    -  misc_feature   bom (fragment): basis of mobility region from pBR322
   8193..8252    +  promoter       AmpR promoter (fragment): bla
   8345..9205    -  CDS            AmpR: β-lactamase; bla; confers resistance to ampicillin, carbenicillin, and related antibiotics
   9206..9258    -  promoter       AmpR promoter (fragment): bla
   9329..9917    +  rep_origin     ori: high-copy-number ColE1/pMB1/pBR322/pUC origin of replication
