[The description below was written by a language model from this plasmid's Addgene catalogue record and pLannotate feature annotations shown in this document.]
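Description:
pMK364 (CMV-OsTIR1-loxP-PURO-loxP) is a roughly 10.1 kb donor plasmid for introducing the rice auxin receptor F-box protein OsTIR1 into human cells, as part of the auxin-inducible degron (AID) system. The catalogue lists a pBluescript backbone and classifies the vector type as CRISPR. The feature table shows no Cas9 or guide RNA cassette, so the plasmid appears to serve as a homology-directed repair template rather than a nuclease vector. It is propagated in E. coli at high copy from a ColE1/pUC-type origin and selected with both ampicillin (β-lactamase) and kanamycin (Tn5 NeoR/KanR). The backbone also carries remnants of lacZα, ccdB, lacI and a Tn5 transposase fragment, together with flanking T3 and T7 promoters, all apparently left over from the cloning history.

The payload sits between left and right homology arms from the AAVS1 safe-harbour site in intron 1 of human PPP1R12C, which direct integration to that locus. Within the arms, the CMV enhancer and promoter drive a human codon-optimised OsTIR1 coding sequence terminated by an SV40 polyadenylation signal. Downstream is a puromycin resistance cassette with the mouse PGK promoter and PGK poly(A) signal, flanked by two loxP sites in the same orientation. Puromycin allows selection of integrants, and Cre recombinase can then excise the marker so that only the OsTIR1 expression unit and a single loxP site remain. Constitutively expressed OsTIR1 enables auxin-triggered degradation of proteins fused to a degron tag. The record describes this plasmid as a variant of an earlier OsTIR1 donor construct from the same collection.
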