Addgene plasmid #121184: pMK364 (CMV-OsTIR1-loxP-PURO-loxP)
Purpose: OsTIR1 introduction
Depositing lab: Masato Kanemaki. Depositing organization: National Institute of Genetics. Publication: Generation of conditional auxin-inducible degron (AID) cells and tight control of degron-fused proteins using the degradation inhibitor auxinole. Yesbolatova A, Natsume T, Hayashi KI, Kanemaki MT. Methods. 2019 Apr 23. pii: S1046-2023(18)30331-1. doi: 10.1016/j.ymeth.2019.04.010. PubMed 31026591.
Backbone
  Vector backbone: pBluescript
  Vector type: CRISPR
Growth in bacteria
  Bacterial resistance: Ampicillin and Kanamycin, 100 & 50 μg/mL
  Growth temperature: 37°C
  Growth strain: NEB Stable
  Copy number: High Copy
Gene/Insert
  Gene/Insert name: CMV-OsTIR1-loxP-PURO-loxP
  Species: Synthetic
  Mutation: OsTIR1 codon optimized for human cells
  Cloning method: Restriction Enzyme; 5′ cloning site Unknown (unknown if destroyed); 3′ cloning site Unknown (unknown if destroyed)
  Sequencing primers: 5′ CMV-F
Terms and licenses: Academic/Nonprofit Terms; Industry Terms: Not Available to Industry
Depositor comments: This plasmid is a variant of Addgene plasmid 72834.
How to cite: pMK364 (CMV-OsTIR1-loxP-PURO-loxP) was a gift from Masato Kanemaki (Addgene plasmid # 121184 ; http://n2t.net/addgene:121184 ; RRID:Addgene_121184)
